Addgene plasmid #36874: pBT234_(pCA-G-intron-tTA2)
Depositing lab: Liqun Luo. Depositing organization: Stanford University. Publication: Extensions of MADM (Mosaic Analysis with Double Markers) in Mice. Tasic B, Miyamichi K, Hippenmeyer S, Dani VS, Zeng H, Joo W, Zong H, Chen-Tsai Y, Luo L. PLoS One. 2012;7(3):e33332. Epub 2012 Mar 27. 10.1371/journal.pone.0033332 PubMed 22479386.
Backbone
  Vector backbone: pBluescript SK(+)
  Backbone manufacturer: Stratagene
  Backbone size w/o insert (bp): 3000
  Total vector size (bp): 6174
  Vector type: Mammalian Expression
Growth in bacteria
  Bacterial resistance: Ampicillin, 100 μg/mL
  Growth temperature: 37°C
  Growth strain: DH5alpha
  Copy number: High Copy
Gene/Insert 1
  Gene/Insert name: GFP (alt name: mut4EGFP)
  Mutation: deleted nucleotides after nucleotide 274
  Promoter: CAG (chicken beta actin promoter and CMV enhancer)
  Cloning method: Unknown
  Sequencing primers: 5′ see sequence; 3′ see sequence
Gene/Insert 2
  Gene/Insert name: tTA2 (alt name: tetracycline transactivator)
  Mutation: removed start codon
  Promoter: CAG (chicken beta actin promoter and CMV enhancer)
  Cloning method: Unknown
  Sequencing primers: 5′ see sequence; 3′ T3
Gene/Insert 3
  Gene/Insert name: beta-globin intron
  Mutation: insertion of a loxP site
  Promoter: CAG (chicken beta actin promoter and CMV enhancer)
  Cloning method: Unknown
  Sequencing primers: 5′ see sequence; 3′ see sequence
Resource information
  A portion of this plasmid was derived from a plasmid made by: R. Tsien
Terms and licenses: Academic/Nonprofit Terms; Industry Terms: Not Available to Industry
How to cite: pBT234_(pCA-G-intron-tTA2) was a gift from Liqun Luo (Addgene plasmid # 36874 ; http://n2t.net/addgene:36874 ; RRID:Addgene_36874)
