[The description below was written by a language model from this plasmid's Addgene catalogue record and pLannotate feature annotations shown in this document.]
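Description:
pBT234_(pCA-G-intron-tTA2) is a 6.2 kb mammalian expression plasmid built on the pBluescript SK(+) backbone. It is propagated in E. coli at high copy from the ColE1/pUC-type origin and selected with ampicillin through the β-lactamase gene. The backbone also carries the f1 phage origin, remnants of the lacZα/lac promoter region, and the flanking T7 and T3 promoters.

The payload is a single transcription unit driven by the CAG promoter (CMV immediate-early enhancer, chicken β-actin promoter and its chimeric intron). Downstream lies only the N-terminal part of GFP (mut4EGFP truncated after nucleotide 274). This is followed by a β-globin intron into which a loxP site has been inserted, then a tTA2 tetracycline transactivator coding sequence lacking its own start codon, and finally an SV40-derived fragment and polyadenylation signal. With no ATG of its own, tTA2 would presumably have to be translated as a continuation of the N-terminal GFP segment once the intron is spliced out, though the record does not spell this out. The intronic loxP provides a target for Cre-mediated recombination without disrupting the coding sequence. The automated annotation labels the transactivator as rtTA3 with a VP48 activation domain. This most likely reflects sequence similarity among Tet transactivators, since the catalogue entry identifies it as tTA2.

This split-marker, loxP-in-intron layout matches the design of MADM (Mosaic Analysis with Double Markers) cassettes, and the associated publication describes extensions of MADM in mice. In that system, Cre-driven interchromosomal recombination between paired chimeric cassettes reconstitutes functional genes in marked daughter cells. The record does not state the plasmid's exact role, such as test construct or intermediate for a knock-in allele.
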