Features (pLannotate 1.2.2; 24 found; start..end, strand, type, name):
     33..461     -  rep_origin     f1 ori (sequence partly withheld): f1 bacteriophage origin of replication; arrow indicates direction of (+) strand synthesis
    466..623     -  CDS            lacZα (fragment): LacZα fragment of β-galactosidase; lacZ fragment
    626..644     +  promoter       T7 promoter: promoter for bacteriophage T7 RNA polymerase
    653..694     -  misc_feature   MCS (fragment): pBluescript multiple cloning site
    791..1094    +  enhancer       CMV enhancer: human cytomegalovirus immediate early enhancer
   1096..1373    +  promoter       chicken β-actin promoter: No description available
   1375..2392    +  intron         chimeric intron: chimera between introns from chicken β-actin and rabbit β-globin
   2453..2471    +  misc_feature   MCS (fragment): multiple cloning site
   2485..2769    +  CDS            EGFP (fragment): EGFP is a basic (constitutively fluorescent) green fluorescent protein published in 1996, derived from Aequorea victoria. It is reported to be a rapidly-maturing weak dimer with moderate acid sensitivity.
   2782..2815    +  protein_bind   loxP: Cre-mediated recombination occurs in the 8-bp core sequence (GCATACAT). Cre recombinase
   2816..2895    +  intron         chimeric intron (fragment): chimera between introns from human β-globin and immunoglobulin heavy chain genes
   2934..3629    +  CDS            rtTA3: reverse tetracycline transactivator 3 activates expression from Tet-responsive promoters in the presence of doxycycline
   3559..3669    +  CDS            VP48: 3 tandem repeats of the minimal activation domain of herpes simplex virus VP16 (Cheng et al., 2013)
   3693..3777    +  CDS            large T antigen (fragment): large T antigen from SV40 (simian virus 40)
   3800..3921    +  polyA_signal   SV40 poly(A) signal: SV40 polyadenylation signal
   3941..3976    -  misc_feature   MCS (fragment): pBluescript multiple cloning site
   3989..4007    -  promoter       T3 promoter: promoter for bacteriophage T3 RNA polymerase
   4052..4068    -  protein_bind   lac operator: The lac repressor binds to the lac operator to inhibit transcription in E. coli. This inhibition can be relieved by adding lactose or isopropyl-β-D-thiogalactopyranoside (IPTG). lac repressor encoded by lacI
   4076..4106    -  promoter       lac promoter: promoter for the E. coli lac operon
   4121..4142    -  protein_bind   CAP binding site: CAP binding activates transcription in the presence of cAMP. E. coli catabolite activator protein
   4155..4247    -  CDS            lacI (fragment): lac repressor; lacI; The lac repressor binds to the lac operator to inhibit transcription in E. coli. This inhibition can be relieved by adding lactose or isopropyl-β-D-thiogalactopyranoside (IPTG).
   4430..5018    -  rep_origin     ori: high-copy-number ColE1/pMB1/pBR322/pUC origin of replication
   5189..6049    -  CDS            AmpR: β-lactamase; bla; confers resistance to ampicillin, carbenicillin, and related antibiotics
   6050..6154    -  promoter       AmpR promoter: bla
>Addgene plasmid #36874 | pBT234_(pCA-G-intron-tTA2) | depositor full sequence | sequence record 46118 | pBT234_(pCA-G-intron-tTA2) sequence 6174 bps
CACCTAAATTGTAAGCGTTAATATTTTGTTAAAATTCGCGTTAAATTTTTGTTAAATCAGCTCATTTTTT
AACCAATAGGCCGAAATCGGCAAAATCCCTTATAAATCAAAAGAATAGACCGAGATAGGGT
[37 nt withheld, positions 132-168]
AAAGAACGTGGACTCCAACGTCAAAGG
[49 nt withheld, positions 196-244]
T
[91 nt withheld, positions 246-336]
G
[124 nt withheld, positions 338-461]
CCCATTCGCCATTCAGGCTGCGCAACTGTTGGGAAGGGCGATCGGTGCGGGCCTCTTCGCTATTACGCCA
GCTGGCGAAAGGGGGATGTGCTGCAAGGCGATTAAGTTGGGTAACGCCAGGGTTTTCCCAGTCACGACGT
TGTAAAACGACGGCCAGTGAATTGTAATACGACTCACTATAGGGCGAATTGGGTACCGGGCCCCCCCTCG
AGGTCGACGGTATCGATAAGCTTCCCTTAATTAACCGTTTAAACAATTCTGCAGGAATCTAGTTATTAAT
AGTAATCAATTACGGGGTCATTAGTTCATAGCCCATATATGGAGTTCCGCGTTACATAACTTACGGTAAA
TGGCCCGCCTGGCTGACCGCCCAACGACCCCCGCCCATTGACGTCAATAATGACGTATGTTCCCATAGTA
ACGCCAATAGGGACTTTCCATTGACGTCAATGGGTGGAGTATTTACGGTAAACTGCCCACTTGGCAGTAC
ATCAAGTGTATCATATGCCAAGTACGCCCCCTATTGACGTCAATGACGGTAAATGGCCCGCCTGGCATTA
TGCCCAGTACATGACCTTATGGGACTTTCCTACTTGGCAGTACATCTACGTATTAGTCATCGCTATTACC
ATGGTCGAGGTGAGCCCCACGTTCTGCTTCACTCTCCCCATCTCCCCCCCCTCCCCACCCCCAATTTTGT
ATTTATTTATTTTTTAATTATTTTGTGCAGCGATGGGGGCGGGGGGGGGGGGGGGGCGCGCGCCAGGCGG
GGCGGGGCGGGGCGAGGGGCGGGGCGGGGCGAGGCGGAGAGGTGCGGCGGCAGCCAATCAGAGCGGCGCG
CTCCGAAAGTTTCCTTTTATGGCGAGGCGGCGGCGGCGGCGGCCCTATAAAAAGCGAAGCGCGCGGCGGG
CGGGGAGTCGCTGCGACGCTGCCTTCGCCCCGTGCCCCGCTCCGCCGCCGCCTCGCGCCGCCCGCCCCGG
CTCTGACTGACCGCGTTACTCCCACAGGTGAGCGGGCGGGACGGCCCTTCTCCTCCGGGCTGTAATTAGC
GCTTGGTTTAATGACGGCTTGTTTCTTTTCTGTGGCTGCGTGAAAGCCTTGAGGGGCTCCGGGAGGGCCC
TTTGTGCGGGGGGAGCGGCTCGGGGGGTGCGTGCGTGTGTGTGTGCGTGGGGAGCGCCGCGTGCGGCTCC
GCGCTGCCCGGCGGCTGTGAGCGCTGCGGGCGCGGCGCGGGGCTTTGTGCGCTCCGCAGTGTGCGCGAGG
GGAGCGCGGCCGGGGGCGGTGCCCCGCGGTGCGGGGGGGGCTGCGAGGGGAACAAAGGCTGCGTGCGGGG
TGTGTGCGTGGGGGGGTGAGCAGGGGGTGTGGGCGCGTCGGTCGGGCTGCAACCCCCCCTGCACCCCCCT
CCCCGAGTTGCTGAGCACGGCCCGGCTTCGGGTGCGGGGCTCCGTACGGGGCGTGGCGCGGGGCTCGCCG
TGCCGGGCGGGGGGTGGCGGCAGGTGGGGGTGCCGGGCGGGGCGGGGCCGCCTCGGGCCGGGGAGGGCTC
GGGGGAGGGGCGCGGCGGCCCCCGGAGCGCCGGCGGCTGTCGAGGCGCGGCGAGCCGCAGCCATTGCCTT
TTATGGTAATCGTGCGAGAGGGCGCAGGGACTTCCTTTGTCCCAAATCTGTGCGGAGCCGAAATCTGGGA
GGCGCCGCCGCACCCCCTCTAGCGGGCGCGGGGCGAAGCGGTGCGGCGCCGGCAGGAAGGAAATGGGCGG
GGAGGGCCTTCGTGCGTCGCCGCGCCGCCGTCCCCTTCTCCCTCTCCAGCCTCGGGGCTGTCCGCGGGGG
GACGGCTGCCTTCGGGGGGGACGGGGCAGGGCGGGGTTCGGCTTCTGGCGTGTGACCGGCGGCTCTAGAG
CCTCTGCTAACCATGTTCATGCCTTCTTCTTTTTCCTACAGCTCCTGGGCAACGTGCTGGTTATTGTGCT
GTCTCATCATTTTGGCAAAGAATTGATTTGATACCGCGGGCCCGGGATCCGATATCCGCCACCATGGTGA
GCAAGGGCGAGGAGCTGTTCACCGGGGTGGTGCCCATCCTGGTCGAGCTGGACGGCGACGTAAACGGCCA
CAAGTTCAGCGTGTCCGGCGAGGGCGAGGGCGATGCCACCTACGGCAAGCTGACCCTGAAGTTCATCTGC
ACCACCGGCAAGCTGCCCGTGCCCTGGCCCACCCTCGTGACCACCCTGACCTACGGCGTGCAGTGCTTCA
GCCGCTACCCCGACCACATGAAGCAGCACGACTTCTTCAAGTCCGCCATGCCCGAAGGTTGGTATCAAAG
ATCTGGATCTATAACTTCGTATAGCATACATTATACGAAGTTATGGTTACAAGACAGGTTTAAGGAGACC
AATAGAAACTGGGCATGTGGAGACAGAGAAGACTCTTGGGTTTCTGATAGGCACTGACTCTCTCTGCCTA
TTGGTCTATTTTCCCACCCTTAGTCTAGACTGGACAAGAGCAAAGTCATAAACTCTGCTCTGGAATTACT
CAATGAAGTCGGTATCGAAGGCCTGACGACAAGGAAACTCGCTCAAAAGCTGGGAGTTGAGCAGCCTACC
CTGTACTGGCACGTGAAGAACAAGCGGGCCCTGCTCGATGCCCTGGCAATCGAGATGCTGGACAGGCATC
ATACCCACTTCTGCCCCCTGGAAGGCGAGTCATGGCAAGACTTTCTGCGGAACAACGCCAAGTCATTCCG
CTGTGCTCTCCTCTCACATCGCGACGGGGCTAAAGTGCATCTCGGCACCCGCCCAACAGAGAAACAGTAC
GAAACCCTGGAAAATCAGCTCGCGTTCCTGTGTCAGCAAGGCTTCTCCCTGGAGAACGCACTGTACGCTC
TGTCCGCCGTGGGCCACTTTACACTGGGCTGCGTATTGGAGGATCAGGAGCATCAAGTAGCAAAAGAGGA
AAGAGAGACACCTACCACCGATTCTATGCCCCCACTTCTGAGACAAGCAATTGAGCTGTTCGACCATCAG
GGAGCCGAACCTGCCTTCCTTTTCGGCCTGGAACTAATCATATGTGGCCTGGAGAAACAGCTAAAGTGCG
AAAGCGGCGGGCCGGCCGACGCCCTTGACGATTTTGACTTAGACATGCTCCCAGCCGATGCCCTTGACGA
CTTTGACCTTGATATGCTGCCTGCTGACGCTCTTGACGATTTTGACCTTGACATGCTCCCCGGATGAGAA
TTCTAGATAACTGATCATAATCAGCCATACCACATTTGTAGAGGTTTTACTTGCTTTAAAAAACCTCCCA
CACCTCCCCCTGAACCTGAAACATAAAATGAATGCAATTGTTGTTGTTAACTTGTTTATTGCAGCTTATA
ATGGTTACAAATAAAGCAATAGCATCACAAATTTCACAAATAAAGCATTTTTTTCACTGCATTCTAGTTG
TGGTTTGTCCAAACTCATCAATGTATCTTATTTAAATTGGGCGCGCCCAACTAGTTCTAGAGCGGCCGCC
ACCGCGGTGGAGCTCCAGCTTTTGTTCCCTTTAGTGAGGGTTAATTTCGAGCTTGGCGTAATCATGGTCA
TAGCTGTTTCCTGTGTGAAATTGTTATCCGCTCACAATTCCACACAACATACGAGCCGGAAGCATAAAGT
GTAAAGCCTGGGGTGCCTAATGAGTGAGCTAACTCACATTAATTGCGTTGCGCTCACTGCCCGCTTTCCA
GTCGGGAAACCTGTCGTGCCAGCTGCATTAATGAATCGGCCAACGCGCGGGGAGAGGCGGTTTGCGTATT
GGGCGCTCTTCCGCTTCCTCGCTCACTGACTCGCTGCGCTCGGTCGTTCGGCTGCGGCGAGCGGTATCAG
CTCACTCAAAGGCGGTAATACGGTTATCCACAGAATCAGGGGATAACGCAGGAAAGAACATGTGAGCAAA
AGGCCAGCAAAAGGCCAGGAACCGTAAAAAGGCCGCGTTGCTGGCGTTTTTCCATAGGCTCCGCCCCCCT
GACGAGCATCACAAAAATCGACGCTCAAGTCAGAGGTGGCGAAACCCGACAGGACTATAAAGATACCAGG
CGTTTCCCCCTGGAAGCTCCCTCGTGCGCTCTCCTGTTCCGACCCTGCCGCTTACCGGATACCTGTCCGC
CTTTCTCCCTTCGGGAAGCGTGGCGCTTTCTCATAGCTCACGCTGTAGGTATCTCAGTTCGGTGTAGGTC
GTTCGCTCCAAGCTGGGCTGTGTGCACGAACCCCCCGTTCAGCCCGACCGCTGCGCCTTATCCGGTAACT
ATCGTCTTGAGTCCAACCCGGTAAGACACGACTTATCGCCACTGGCAGCAGCCACTGGTAACAGGATTAG
CAGAGCGAGGTATGTAGGCGGTGCTACAGAGTTCTTGAAGTGGTGGCCTAACTACGGCTACACTAGAAGG
ACAGTATTTGGTATCTGCGCTCTGCTGAAGCCAGTTACCTTCGGAAAAAGAGTTGGTAGCTCTTGATCCG
GCAAACAAACCACCGCTGGTAGCGGTGGTTTTTTTGTTTGCAAGCAGCAGATTACGCGCAGAAAAAAAGG
ATCTCAAGAAGATCCTTTGATCTTTTCTACGGGGTCTGACGCTCAGTGGAACGAAAACTCACGTTAAGGG
ATTTTGGTCATGAGATTATCAAAAAGGATCTTCACCTAGATCCTTTTAAATTAAAAATGAAGTTTTAAAT
CAATCTAAAGTATATATGAGTAAACTTGGTCTGACAGTTACCAATGCTTAATCAGTGAGGCACCTATCTC
AGCGATCTGTCTATTTCGTTCATCCATAGTTGCCTGACTCCCCGTCGTGTAGATAACTACGATACGGGAG
GGCTTACCATCTGGCCCCAGTGCTGCAATGATACCGCGAGACCCACGCTCACCGGCTCCAGATTTATCAG
CAATAAACCAGCCAGCCGGAAGGGCCGAGCGCAGAAGTGGTCCTGCAACTTTATCCGCCTCCATCCAGTC
TATTAATTGTTGCCGGGAAGCTAGAGTAAGTAGTTCGCCAGTTAATAGTTTGCGCAACGTTGTTGCCATT
GCTACAGGCATCGTGGTGTCACGCTCGTCGTTTGGTATGGCTTCATTCAGCTCCGGTTCCCAACGATCAA
GGCGAGTTACATGATCCCCCATGTTGTGCAAAAAAGCGGTTAGCTCCTTCGGTCCTCCGATCGTTGTCAG
AAGTAAGTTGGCCGCAGTGTTATCACTCATGGTTATGGCAGCACTGCATAATTCTCTTACTGTCATGCCA
TCCGTAAGATGCTTTTCTGTGACTGGTGAGTACTCAACCAAGTCATTCTGAGAATAGTGTATGCGGCGAC
CGAGTTGCTCTTGCCCGGCGTCAATACGGGATAATACCGCGCCACATAGCAGAACTTTAAAAGTGCTCAT
CATTGGAAAACGTTCTTCGGGGCGAAAACTCTCAAGGATCTTACCGCTGTTGAGATCCAGTTCGATGTAA
CCCACTCGTGCACCCAACTGATCTTCAGCATCTTTTACTTTCACCAGCGTTTCTGGGTGAGCAAAAACAG
GAAGGCAAAATGCCGCAAAAAAGGGAATAAGGGCGACACGGAAATGTTGAATACTCATACTCTTCCTTTT
TCAATATTATTGAAGCATTTATCAGGGTTATTGTCTCATGAGCGGATACATATTTGAATGTATTTAGAAA
AATAAACAAATAGGGGTTCCGCGCACATTTCCCCGAAAAGTGC
