>Addgene plasmid #36874 | pBT234_(pCA-G-intron-tTA2) | addgene partial sequence | sequence record 48087 | SV40pA-R 5'-GAAATTTGTGATGCTATTGC-3'
CATTCATTTTATGTTTCAGGTTCAGGGGGAGGTGTGGGAGGTTTTTTAAAGCAAGTAAAACCTCTACAAA
TGTGGTATGGCTGATTATGATCAGTTATCTAGAATTCTCATCCGGGGAGCATGTCAAGGTCAAAATCGTC
AAGAGCGTCAGCAGGCAGCATATCAAGGTCAAAGTCGTCAAGGGCATCGGCTGGGAGCATGTCTAAGTCA
AAATCGTCAAGGGCGTCGGCCGGCCCGCCGCTTTCGCACTTTAGCTGTTTCTCCAGGCCACATATGATTA
GTTCCAGGCCGAAAAGGAAGGCAGGTTCGGCTCCCTGATGGTCGAACAGCTCAATTGCTTGTCTCAGAAG
TGGGGGCATAGAATCGGTGGTAGGTGTCTCTCTTTCCTCTTTTGCTACTTGATGCTCCTGATCCTCCAAT
ACGCAGCCCAGTGTAAAGTGGCCCACGGCGGACAGAGCGTACAGTGCGTTCTCCAGGGAGAAGCCTTGCT
GACACAGGAACGCGAGCTGATTTTCCAGGGTTTCGTACTGTTTCTCTGTTGGGCGGGTGCCGAGATGCAC
TTTAGCCCCGTCGCGATGTGAGAGGAGAGCACAGCGGAATGACTTGGCGTTGTTCCGCAGAAAGTCTTGC
CATGACTCGCCTTCCAGGGGGCAGAAGTGGGTATGATGCCTGTCCAGCATCTCGATTGCCAGGGCATCGA
GCAGGGCCCGCTTGTTCTTCACGTGCCAGTACAGGGTAGGCTGCTCAACTCCCAGCTTTTGAGCGAGTTT
CCTTGTC
