>Addgene plasmid #36874 | pBT234_(pCA-G-intron-tTA2) | addgene partial sequence | sequence record 49877 | pCAG-F 5'-GCAACGTGCTGGTTATTGTG-3'
TTTGATCCGCGGGCCCGGGAATCCGATATCCGCCACCATGGTGAGCAAGGGCGAGGAGCTGTTCACCGGG
GTGGTGCCCATCCTGGTCGAGCTGGACGGCGACGTAAACGGCCACAAGTTCAGCGTGTCCGGCGAGGGCG
AGGGCGATGCCACCTACGGCAAGCTGACCCTGAAGTTCATCTGCACCACCGGCAAGCTGCCCGTGCCCTG
GCCCACCCTCGTGACCACCCTGACCTACGGCGTGCAGTGCTTCAGCCGCTACCCCGACCACATGAAGCAG
CACGACTTCTTCAAGTCCGCCATGCCCGAAGGTTGGTATCAAAGATCTGGATCTATAACTTCGTATAGCA
TACATTATACGAAGTTATGGTTACAAGACAGGTTTAAGGAGACCAATAGAAACTGGGCATGTGGAGACAG
AGAAGACTCTTGGGTTTCTGATAGGCACTGACTCTCTCTGCCTATTGGTCTATTTTCCCACCCTTAGTCT
AGACTGGACAAGAGCAAAGTCATAAACTCTGCTCTGGAATTACTCAATGAAGTCGGTATCGAAGGCCTGA
CGACAAGGAAACTCGCTCAAAAGCTGGGAGTTGAGCAGCCTACCCTGTACTGGCACGTGAAGAACAAGCG
GGCCCTGCTCGATGCCCTGGCAATCGAGATGCTGGACAGGCATCATACCCACTTCTGCCCCCTGGAAGGC
GAGTCATGGCAAGACTTTCTGCGGAACAACGCCAAGTCATTCCGCTGTGCTCTCCTCTCACATCGCGACG
GGGCTAAAGTGCATCTCGGCACCCGCCCAACAGAGAAACAGTACGAAACCCTGGAAAATCAGCTCGCGTT
CCTGTGTCAGCAAGGCTT
